Addgene plasmid #117775: pPRISM-Stop-cmlc2-mRFP
Purpose: Donor for precise CRISPR directed genomic integration using the GeneWeld method
Depositing lab: Jeffrey Essner. Depositing organization: Iowa State University. Publication: Efficient targeted integration directed by short homology in zebrafish and mammalian cells. Wierson WA, Welker JM, Almeida MP, Mann CM, Webster DA, Torrie ME, Weiss TJ, Kambakam S, Vollbrecht MK, Lan M, McKeighan KC, Levey J, Ming Z, Wehmeier A, Mikelson CS, Haltom JA, Kwan KM, Chien CB, Balciunas D, Ekker SC, Clark KJ, Webber BR, Moriarity BS, Solin SL, Carlson DF, Dobbs DL, McGrail M, Essner J. Elife. 2020 May 15;9. pii: 53968. doi: 10.7554/eLife.53968. PubMed 32412410.
Backbone
  Vector backbone: pK
  Backbone manufacturer: Karl J. Clark
  Backbone size w/o insert (bp): 2856
  Vector type: Synthetic Biology
Growth in bacteria
  Bacterial resistance: Kanamycin, 50 μg/mL
  Growth temperature: 30°C
  Growth strain: NEB Stable
  Copy number: High Copy
Gene/Insert
  Gene/Insert name: 3x3 Stop sequence (alt name: Stop)
  Species: D. rerio (zebrafish)
  Insert size (bp): 3252
  Cloning method: Gibson Cloning
  Sequencing primers: 5′ aaaagcaagaaagaaaactagagtgg; 3′ atggctcataacaccccttg
Terms and licenses: Academic/Nonprofit Terms; Industry Terms: Not Available to Industry
Depositor comments: Secondary gene is a cardiac-myosin-light-chain-2 promoter driving NLS-mRFP, Oline tools and cloning help avalible at <www.genesculpt.org/gtaghd/>. May work in additional species beyond those listed. Please note that some discrepancies were found between Addgene's quality control result and the depositor's provided sequence. The depositor noted that these discrepancies do NOT affect plasmid function.
How to cite: pPRISM-Stop-cmlc2-mRFP was a gift from Jeffrey Essner (Addgene plasmid # 117775 ; http://n2t.net/addgene:117775 ; RRID:Addgene_117775)
