[The description below was written by a language model from this plasmid's Addgene catalogue record and pLannotate feature annotations shown in this document.]
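Description:
pPRISM-Stop-cmlc2-mRFP is a bacterial donor plasmid of about 6.1 kb, built on the pK backbone, for CRISPR-directed targeted integration by the GeneWeld method. In this approach, short homology arms direct insertion of a cassette at a nuclease-cut genomic site. It is catalogued as a synthetic biology vector, with zebrafish given as the insert species, and the depositor notes it may also work in other species. In E. coli it replicates as a high-copy plasmid from a ColE1/pUC-type origin and is selected with kanamycin through an aph(3')-Ia KanR gene. Near the cloning region the annotation finds pBluescript-derived remnants: CAP site, lac promoter and operator, a lacZα fragment, a partial MCS, and T3 and T7 promoters.

The named insert is a "3x3 Stop" sequence. The name suggests stop codons in all three reading frames, intended to terminate translation of the targeted gene once integrated, although the record does not define it further and it is not annotated as a separate feature. A secondary marker cassette accompanies it, in which the cardiac myosin light chain 2 (cmlc2) promoter drives NLS-tagged mRFP. The feature table shows the mRFP1 coding sequence followed by a bGH polyadenylation signal. The cmlc2 promoter itself is not annotated but presumably lies in the unannotated stretch upstream. Red nuclear fluorescence in the heart should therefore provide a visual screen for animals carrying the integration. Two reverse-oriented SV40 poly(A) signals, each with an adjacent large T antigen fragment, lie downstream and may act as additional terminators. The very short LEU2, SV40 and T7 Φ3.8 promoter hits are probably incidental matches. The homology arms are not recorded in the plasmid, and the depositor points to online tools for designing and cloning them. The repository's sequencing differed slightly from the depositor's sequence, and the depositor states that this does not affect function.
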