Features (pLannotate 1.2.2; 19 found; start..end, strand, type, name):
    457..475     -  promoter       T7 Φ3.8 promoter (fragment): weak promoter for bacteriophage T7 RNA polymerase
    532..553     +  protein_bind   CAP binding site: CAP binding activates transcription in the presence of cAMP. E. coli catabolite activator protein
    568..598     +  promoter       lac promoter: promoter for the E. coli lac operon
    606..622     +  protein_bind   lac operator: The lac repressor binds to the lac operator to inhibit transcription in E. coli. This inhibition can be relieved by adding lactose or isopropyl-β-D-thiogalactopyranoside (IPTG). lac repressor encoded by lacI
    667..685     +  promoter       T3 promoter: promoter for bacteriophage T3 RNA polymerase
    701..724     +  misc_feature   MCS (fragment): pBluescript multiple cloning site
    733..751     -  promoter       T7 promoter: promoter for bacteriophage T7 RNA polymerase
    759..914     +  CDS            lacZα (fragment): LacZα fragment of β-galactosidase; lacZ fragment
   1623..1639    +  promoter       LEU2 promoter (fragment): S. cerevisiae LEU2
   2749..3426    +  CDS            mRFP1: monomeric derivative of DsRed (Campbell et al., 2002) mammalian codon-optimized
   3436..3660    +  polyA_signal   bGH poly(A) signal: bovine growth hormone polyadenylation signal
   3664..3681    +  promoter       SV40 promoter (fragment): SV40 enhancer and early promoter
   3730..3811    -  polyA_signal   SV40 poly(A) signal: SV40 polyadenylation signal
   3834..3901    -  CDS            large T antigen (fragment): large T antigen from SV40 (simian virus 40)
   3935..4016    -  polyA_signal   SV40 poly(A) signal: SV40 polyadenylation signal
   4039..4106    -  CDS            large T antigen (fragment): large T antigen from SV40 (simian virus 40)
   4333..4351    +  promoter       T7 promoter: promoter for bacteriophage T7 RNA polymerase
   4638..5447    +  CDS            KanR: aminoglycoside phosphotransferase; aph(3')-Ia; confers resistance to kanamycin in bacteria or G418 (Geneticin®) in eukaryotes
   5590..70      +  rep_origin     ori (across the origin): high-copy-number ColE1/pMB1/pBR322/pUC origin of replication
>Addgene plasmid #117775 | pPRISM-Stop-cmlc2-mRFP | addgene full sequence | sequence record 227656 | Addgene NGS Result
CGGGTTTCGCCACCTCTGACTTGAGCGTCGATTTTTGTGATGCTCGTCAGGGGGGCGGAGCCTATGGAAA
AACGCCAGCAACGCGGCCTTTTTACGGTTCCTGGCCTTTTGCTGGCCTTTTGCTCACATGTTCTTTCCTG
CGTTATCCCCTGATTCTGTGGATAACCGTATTACCGCCTTTGAGTGAGCTGATACCGCTCGCCGCAGCCG
AACGACCGAGCGCAGCGAGTCAGTGAGCGAGGAAGCGGAACAGATTTAAATGGTACCGAGCAGAGGTGTA
AAAAGTACTCAAAAATTTTACTCAAGTGAAAGTACAAGTACTTAGGGAAAATTTTACTCAATTAAAAGTA
AAAGTATCTGGCTAGAATCTTACTTGAGTAAAAGTAAAAAAGTACTCCATTAAAATTGTACTTGAGTATT
AAGGAAGTAAAAGTAAAAGCAAGAAAGAAAACTAGAGTGGTCTCCCTTTAGTGAGGGTCAATTGATGGGA
GGCGTTCGGGCCACAGCGGACACGCAGGTGCGCAACGCAATTAATGTGAGTTAGCTCACTCATTAGGCAC
CCCAGGCTTTACACTTTATGCTTCCGGCTCGTATGTTGTGTGGAATTGTGAGCGGATAACAATTTCACAC
AGGAAACAGCTATGACCATGATTACGCCAAGCGCGCAATTAACCCTCACTAAAGGGAACAAAAGCTGGAG
GACCTCGAGGGGGGGCCCGGTACCCAATTCGCCCTATAGTGAGTCGTATTACGCGCGCTCACTGGCCGTC
GTTTTACAACGTCGTGACTGGGAAAACCCTGGCGTTACCCAACTTAATCGCCTTGCAGCACATCCCCCTT
TCGCCAGCTGGCGTAATAGCGAAGAGGCCCGCACCGATCGCCCTTCCCAACAGTTGCGCAGCCTGAATGG
CGAATGGACCTGCCACACTTCTATAATGATAGGTAGTAATGATTAGTAATGAGACTAGTAATTAAGTCTC
AGCCACCGTTAACTGAACATGTCAAAACCTGTGGAGACTGTTGAGATTTGATGTTCTGAAAAGATAAAGC
CTATAAATAAAATGTTGCCCAAATTTCCTGCCTGATGTTTTTCTTTGTCTTTGCTACATGGCTTTGCTGC
TCGGATCGGCTCACTCTGTGTATGCCACGTTCACTTTGTACTCTCCTTCTCACGGTAGGTTTATTATTTT
TAGATGTGCAGTTAGTTTCTGTGAAATAACACACCACACACTGATATTGTCTGTGCATTGACTTGGTGAG
TGCACATTGTTTTTGATCTTGACATATTTATATTTGATTGATCAGGTGAACTGTGTGAATCTAAAGTGCT
CCATACAGATGTTCTGCATTGAAAATATTCTCATTTTATTAGTGGAAGTGAGTGTATGCCACATCCAATC
AATTTCAGCAAACACCCCAGTATGATTTAATGCAAAAAAATGAAGGTATCAAACACGCATTACTACTTTG
CAGTTAAATATTTAACATTTATTCCAACACGAAAAAAAGCAGTAAATAACACTTTGACAAACACGTCAGG
ACATCTTATTTTTGTCACCCTCACAGGCAATTTAGTATAATATATTATATATATATATATATCATATAAT
AATATTCAGTATAATATATATATATATATCATATTATAATATTCAGTATAATATAAAACACAAACACATA
TATGTATAATATAATATAACATTTTTATTTATTGAGATGCCTCTATGGACCGTGTTATAAGAAGTAAAGA
TCAGGAGAAGTAAACATGAAGTGTAATTATGAATACTGATGTTAAATTAAGCTATGATGAGTTTTCACTG
TTAATTTACCATCTCAATTAAATGTTGATGCCTCCATGACCAAGTTAAGCAGATGAGACTGAGGACAACT
GTAGAAGACAAGATGTTCACTTTGCTGAATATAGCTGGCTTGACAGTTATCTATGACTCTATAAATATAT
ATATATTTTTTTTTTATAAAATGATTTATTTATAACTATATATCCATTTCTCAGACAGGTGCTTCATATC
CCTCACTCCCGTAGCTGTCCATGCTGGATCTGTCCCCGTTGTTTTTAAAAAGCTAAATAAGTTATTAACA
TGACTGCATCCAGCGAGCCAAACCTGTCTGGTGTACAGCTACCAGAGAAGCTTGAGATCCTAGTCACCGG
CGGCATTCATCCATCCTTTTCATCCCTCAAATCTCTCATTCACGTCCCCCTCCCCATCTGCACACTTTAT
CTCATTTTCCACCCTGCTGGAATCTGAGCACTTGTGCAGTTATCAGGGCTCCTGTATTTAGGAGGCTCTG
GGTGTCCATGTAGGGGACGAACAGAAACACTGCAGACCTTTATAGAAGAACAAATGATAAGAGTCCTCAT
ACATAAAGACTCCATTAGAAACGTCAGTGACCCAGGAGCCCAGACCAACAGCAAAGCAGACAGTGAAGGA
TCCACAGCCTGACTAACTCGACAAACCCCCCCAAACCTAAGGTGAGTTGATCTTTAAGCTTTTTACATTT
TCAGCTCGCATATATCAATTCGCGCGCATTGTCACACTAGCACCCACTAGCGGTCAGACTGCAGATTGCA
GCACGAAACAGGAAGCTGACTCCACATGGTCACATGCTCACTGAAGTGTTGACTTCCCTGACAGCTGTGC
ACTTTCTAAACCGGTTTTCTCATTCATTTACAGTTCAGCCGGAATTCACCTCGAGACCATGGCTCCAAAG
AAGAAGCGTAAGGTAACCATGGCCTCCTCCGAGGACGTCATCAAGGAGTTCATGCGCTTCAAGGTGCGCA
TGGAGGGCTCCGTGAACGGCCACGAGTTCGAGATCGAGGGCGAGGGCGAGGGCCGCCCCTACGAGGGCAC
CCAGACCGCCAAGCTGAAGGTGACCAAGGGCGGCCCCCTGCCCTTCGCCTGGGACATCCTGTCCCCTCAG
TTCCAGTACGGCTCCAAGGCCTACGTGAAGCACCCCGCCGACATCCCCGACTACTTGAAGCTGTCCTTCC
CCGAGGGCTTCAAGTGGGAGCGCGTGATGAACTTCGAGGACGGCGGCGTGGTGACCGTGACCCAGGACTC
CTCCCTGCAGGACGGCGAGTTCATCTACAAGGTGAAGCTGCGCGGCACCAACTTCCCCTCCGACGGCCCC
GTAATGCAGAAGAAGACCATGGGCTGGGAGGCCTCCACCGAGCGGATGTACCCCGAGGACGGCGCCCTGA
AGGGCGAGATCAAGATGAGGCTGAAGCTGAAGGACGGCGGCCACTACGACGCCGAGGTCAAGACCACCTA
CATGGCCAAGAAGCCCGTGCAGCTGCCCGGCGCCTACAAGACCGACATCAAGCTGGACATCACCTCCCAC
AACGAGGACTACACCATCGTGGAACAGTACGAGCGCGCCGAGGGCCGCCACTCCACCGGCGCCTAAAGCT
GTGATCTGTGCCTTCTAGTTGCCAGCCATCTGTTGTTTGCCCCTCCCCCGTGCCTTCCTTGACCCTGGAA
GGTGCCACTCCCACTGTCCTTTCCTAATAAAATGAGGAAATTGCATCGCATTGTCTGAGTAGGTGTCATT
CTATTCTGGGGGGTGGGGTGGGGCAGGACAGCAAGGGGGAGGATTGGGAAGACAATAGCAGGCATGCTGG
GGATGCGGTGGGCTCTATGGCTTCTGAGGCGGAAAGAACCAAAGGGCGAATTAATTCATTGATGAGTTTG
GACAAACCACAACTAGAATGCAGTGAAAAAAATGCTTTATTTGTGAAATTTGTGATGCTATTGCTTTATT
TGTAACCATTATAAGCTGCAATAAACAAGTTAACAACAACAATTGCATTCATTTTATGTTTCAGGTTCAG
GGGGAGGTGTGGGAGGTTTTTTAAAGCAAGTAAAACCTCTACAAATGTGGTCATTGATGAGTTTGGACAA
ACCACAACTAGAATGCAGTGAAAAAAATGCTTTATTTGTGAAATTTGTGATGCTATTGCTTTATTTGTAA
CCATTATAAGCTGCAATAAACAAGTTAACAACAACAATTGCATTCATTTTATGTTTCAGGTTCAGGGGGA
GGTGTGGGAGGTTTTTTAAAGCAAGTAAAACCTCTACAAATGTGGTCATTCAGATCAATTAACCCTCACC
CGGGCTAGCGATGCATGGGAGCTCTGACGTACGTTGTCTAGCAAGGAAGTGAAGAGCTATCCGGATATAT
ATGTATGTTATCATAACTGTACTGGCTATGTCAGGTGGTAATGACTGTAACGTTACGTTACTCGTTGTAG
GCACGACATTGAATATGCTCTTCTCCGCTGTGGCCCGAACGCCTCCCGCTAGCGATGGGATCTAATACGA
CTCACTATAGGGAGACCAAGGGAAAATAGAATGAAGTGATCTCCAAAAAATAAGTACTTTTTGACTGTAA
ATAAAATTGTAAGGAGTAAAAAGTACTTTTTTTTCTAAAAAAATGTAATTAAGTAAAAGTAAAAGTATTG
ATTTTTAATTGTACTCAAGTAAAGTAAAAATCCCCAAAAATAATACTTAAGTACAGTAATCAAGTAAAAT
TACTCAAGTACTTTACACCTCTGGGATCCAGCTGCATCATGAACAATAAAACTGTCTGCTTACATAAACA
GTAATACAAGGGGTGTTATGAGCCATATTCAACGGGAAACGTCGAGGCCGCGATTAAATTCCAACATGGA
TGCTGATTTATATGGGTATAAATGGGCTCGCGATAATGTCGGGCAATCAGGTGCGACAATCTATCGCTTG
TATGGGAAGCCCGATGCGCCAGAGTTGTTTCTGAAACATGGCAAAGGTAGCGTTGCCAATGATGTTACAG
ATGAGATGGTCAGACTAAACTGGCTGACGGAATTTATGCCTCTTCCGACCATCAAGCATTTTATCCGTAC
TCCTGATGATGCATGGTTACTCACCACTGCGATCCCCGGAAAAACAGCATTCCAGGTATTAGAAGAATAT
CCTGATTCAGGTGAAAATATTGTTGATGCGCTGGCAGTGTTCCTGCGCCGGTTGCATTCGATTCCTGTTT
GTAATTGTCCTTTTAACAGCGATCGCGTATTTCGTCTCGCTCAGGCGCAATCACGAATGAATAACGGTTT
GGTTGATGCGAGTGATTTTGATGACGAGCGTAATGGCTGGCCTGTTGAACAAGTCTGGAAAGAAATGCAT
AAACTTTTGCCATTCTCACCGGATTCAGTCGTCACTCATGGTGATTTCTCACTTGATAACCTTATTTTTG
ACGAGGGGAAATTAATAGGTTGTATTGATGTTGGACGAGTCGGAATCGCAGACCGATACCAGGATCTTGC
CATCCTATGGAACTGCCTCGGTGAGTTTTCTCCTTCATTACAGAAACGGCTTTTTCAAAAATATGGTATT
GATAATCCTGATATGAATAAATTGCAGTTTCATTTGATGCTCGATGAGTTTTTCTAATCAGAATTGGTTA
ATTGGTTGTAACACTGGCAAAAAGGATCTAGGTGAAGATCCTTTTTGATAATCTCATGACCAAAATCCCT
TAACGTGAGTTTTCGTTCCACTGAGCGTCAGACCCCGTAGAAAAGATCAAAGGATCTTCTTGAGATCCTT
TTTTTCTGCGCGTAATCTGCTGCTTGCAAACAAAAAAACCACCGCTACCAGCGGTGGTTTGTTTGCCGGA
TCAAGAGCTACCAACTCTTTTTCCGAAGGTAACTGGCTTCAGCAGAGCGCAGATACCAAATACTGTTCTT
CTAGTGTAGCCGTAGTTAGGCCACCACTTCAAGAACTCTGTAGCACCGCCTACATACCTCGCTCTGCTAA
TCCTGTTACCAGTGGCTGCTGCCAGTGGCGATAAGTCGTGTCTTACCGGGTTGGACTCAAGACGATAGTT
ACCGGATAAGGCGCAGCGGTCGGGCTGAACGGGGGGTTCGTGCACACAGCCCAGCTTGGAGCGAACGACC
TACACCGAACTGAGATACCTACAGCGTGAGCTATGAGAAAGCGCCACGGTTCCCGAAGGGAGAAAGGCGG
ACAGGTATCCGGTAAGCGGCAGGGTCGGAACAGGAGAGCGCACGAGGGAGCTTCCAGGGGGAAACGCCTG
GTATCTTTATAGTCCTGT
