>Addgene plasmid #117775 | pPRISM-Stop-cmlc2-mRFP | depositor partial sequence | sequence record 222278 | Backbone
TGAAGAGCTATCCGGATATATATGTATGTTATCATAACTGTACTGGCTATGTCAGGTGGTAATGACTGTA
ACGTTACGTTACTCGTTGTAGGCACGACATTGAATATGCTCTTCTCCGCTGTGGCCCGAACGCCTCCCGC
TAGCGATGGGATCTAATACGACTCACTATAGGGAGACCAAGGGAAAATAGAATGAAGTGATCTCCAAAAA
ATAAGTACTTTTTGACTGTAAATAAAATTGTAAGGAGTAAAAAGTACTTTTTTTTCTAAAAAAATGTAAT
TAAGTAAAAGTAAAAGTATTGATTTTTAATTGTACTCAAGTAAAGTAAAAATCCCCAAAAATAATACTTA
AGTACAGTAATCAAGTAAAATTACTCAAGTACTTTACACCTCTGGGATCCAGCTGCATCATGAACAATAA
AACTGTCTGCTTACATAAACAGTAATACAAGGGGTGTTATGAGCCATATTCAACGGGAAACGTCGAGGCC
GCGATTAAATTCCAACATGGATGCTGATTTATATGGGTATAAATGGGCTCGCGATAATGTCGGGCAATCA
GGTGCGACAATCTATCGCTTGTATGGGAAGCCCGATGCGCCAGAGTTGTTTCTGAAACATGGCAAAGGTA
GCGTTGCCAATGATGTTACAGATGAGATGGTCAGACTAAACTGGCTGACGGAATTTATGCCTCTTCCGAC
CATCAAGCATTTTATCCGTACTCCTGATGATGCATGGTTACTCACCACTGCGATCCCCGGAAAAACAGCA
TTCCAGGTATTAGAAGAATATCCTGATTCAGGTGAAAATATTGTTGATGCGCTGGCAGTGTTCCTGCGCC
GGTTGCATTCGATTCCTGTTTGTAATTGTCCTTTTAACAGCGATCGCGTATTTCGTCTCGCTCAGGCGCA
ATCACGAATGAATAACGGTTTGGTTGATGCGAGTGATTTTGATGACGAGCGTAATGGCTGGCCTGTTGAA
CAAGTCTGGAAAGAAATGCATAAACTTTTGCCATTCTCACCGGATTCAGTCGTCACTCATGGTGATTTCT
CACTTGATAACCTTATTTTTGACGAGGGGAAATTAATAGGTTGTATTGATGTTGGACGAGTCGGAATCGC
AGACCGATACCAGGATCTTGCCATCCTATGGAACTGCCTCGGTGAGTTTTCTCCTTCATTACAGAAACGG
CTTTTTCAAAAATATGGTATTGATAATCCTGATATGAATAAATTGCAGTTTCATTTGATGCTCGATGAGT
TTTTCTAATCAGAATTGGTTAATTGGTTGTAACACTGGCAAAAAGGATCTAGGTGAAGATCCTTTTTGAT
AATCTCATGACCAAAATCCCTTAACGTGAGTTTTCGTTCCACTGAGCGTCAGACCCCGTAGAAAAGATCA
AAGGATCTTCTTGAGATCCTTTTTTTCTGCGCGTAATCTGCTGCTTGCAAACAAAAAAACCACCGCTACC
AGCGGTGGTTTGTTTGCCGGATCAAGAGCTACCAACTCTTTTTCCGAAGGTAACTGGCTTCAGCAGAGCG
CAGATACCAAATACTGTTCTTCTAGTGTAGCCGTAGTTAGGCCACCACTTCAAGAACTCTGTAGCACCGC
CTACATACCTCGCTCTGCTAATCCTGTTACCAGTGGCTGCTGCCAGTGGCGATAAGTCGTGTCTTACCGG
GTTGGACTCAAGACGATAGTTACCGGATAAGGCGCAGCGGTCGGGCTGAACGGGGGGTTCGTGCACACAG
CCCAGCTTGGAGCGAACGACCTACACCGAACTGAGATACCTACAGCGTGAGCTATGAGAAAGCGCCACGG
TTCCCGAAGGGAGAAAGGCGGACAGGTATCCGGTAAGCGGCAGGGTCGGAACAGGAGAGCGCACGAGGGA
GCTTCCAGGGGGAAACGCCTGGTATCTTTATAGTCCTGTCGGGTTTCGCCACCTCTGACTTGAGCGTCGA
TTTTTGTGATGCTCGTCAGGGGGGCGGAGCCTATGGAAAAACGCCAGCAACGCGGCCTTTTTACGGTTCC
TGGCCTTTTGCTGGCCTTTTGCTCACATGTTCTTTCCTGCGTTATCCCCTGATTCTGTGGATAACCGTAT
TACCGCCTTTGAGTGAGCTGATACCGCTCGCCGCAGCCGAACGACCGAGCGCAGCGAGTCAGTGAGCGAG
GAAGCGGAACAGATTTAAATGGTACCGAGCAGAGGTGTAAAAAGTACTCAAAAATTTTACTCAAGTGAAA
GTACAAGTACTTAGGGAAAATTTTACTCAATTAAAAGTAAAAGTATCTGGCTAGAATCTTACTTGAGTAA
AAGTAAAAAAGTACTCCATTAAAATTGTACTTGAGTATTAAGGAAGTAAAAGTAAAAGCAAGAAAGAAAA
CTAGAGTGGTCTCCCTTTAGTGAGGGTCAATTGATGGGAGGCGTTCGGGCCACAGCGGACACGCAGGTGC
GCAACGCAATTAATGTGAGTTAGCTCACTCATTAGGCACCCCAGGCTTTACACTTTATGCTTCCGGCTCG
TATGTTGTGTGGAATTGTGAGCGGATAACAATTTCACACAGGAAACAGCTATGACCATGATTACGCCAAG
CGCGCAATTAACCCTCACTAAAGGGAACAAAAGCTGGAGGACCTCGAGGGGGGGCCCGGTACCCAATTCG
CCCTATAGTGAGTCGTATTACGCGCGCTCACTGGCCGTCGTTTTACAACGTCGTGACTGGGAAAACCCTG
GCGTTACCCAACTTAATCGCCTTGCAGCACATCCCCCTTTCGCCAGCTGGCGTAATAGCGAAGAGGCCCG
CACCGATCGCCCTTCCCAACAGTTGCGCAGCCTGAATGGCGAATGGACCTGCCACA
