>Addgene plasmid #117775 | pPRISM-Stop-cmlc2-mRFP | depositor partial sequence | sequence record 222279 | Insert
CTTCTATAATGATAGGTAGTAATGATTAGTAATGAGACTAGTAATTAAGTCTCAGCCACCGTTAACTGAA
CATGTCAAAACCTGTGGAGACTGTTGAGATTTGATGTTCTGAAAAGATAAAGCCTATAAATAAAATGTTG
CCCAAATTTCCTGCCTGATGTTTTTCTTTGTCTTTGCTACATGGCTTTGCTGCTCGGATCGGCTCACTCT
GTGTATGCCACGTTCACTTTGTACTCTCCTTCTCACGGTAGGTTTATTATTTTTAGATGTGCAGTTAGTT
TCTGTGAAATAACACACCACACACTGATATTGTCTGTGCATTGACTTGGTGAGTGCACATTGTTTTTGAT
CTTGACATATTTATATTTGATTGATCAGGTGAACTGTGTGAATCTAAAGTGCTCCATACAGATGTTCTGC
ATTGAAAATATTCTCATTTTATTAGTGGAAGTGAGTGTATGCCACATCCAATCAATTTCAGCAAACACCC
CAGTATGATTTAATGCAAAAAAATGAAGGTATCAAACACGCATTACTACTTTGCAGTTAAATATTTAACA
TTTATTCCAACACGAAAAAAAGCAGTAAATAACACTTTGACAAACACGTCAGGACATCTTATTTTTGTCA
CCCTCACAGGCAATTTAGTATAATATATTATATATATATATATATCATATAATAATATTCAGTATAATAT
ATATATATATATCATATTATAATATTCAGTATAATATAAAACACAAACACATATATGTATAATATAATAT
AACATTTTTATTTATTGAGATGCCTCTATGGACCGTGTTATAAGAAGTAAAGATCAGGAGAAGTAAACAT
GAAGTGTAATTATGAATACTGATGTTAAATTAAGCTATGATGAGTTTTCACTGTTAATTTACCATCTCAA
TTAAATGTTGATGCCTCCATGACCAAGTTAAGCAGATGAGACTGAGACAACTGTAGAAGACAAGATGTTC
ACTTTGCTGAATATAGCTGGCTTGACAGTTATCTATGACTCTATAAATATATATATATTTTTTTTTTTAT
AAAATGATTTATTTATAACTATATATCCATTTCTCAGACAGGTGCTTCATATCCCTCACTCCCGTAGCTG
TCCATGCTGGATCTGTCCCCGTTGTTTTTAAAAAGCTAAATAAGTTATTAACATGACTGCATCCAGCGAG
CCAAACCTGTCTGGTGTACAGCTACCAGAGAAGCTTGAGATCCTAGTCACCGGCGGCATTCATCCATCCT
TTTCATCCCTCAAATCTCTCATTCACGTCCCCCTCCCCATCTGCACACTTTATCTCATTTTCCACCCTGC
TGGAATCTGAGCACTTGTGCAGTTATCAGGGCTCCTGTATTTAGGAGGCTCTGGGTGTCCATGTAGGGGA
CGAACAGAAACACTGCAGACCTTTATAGAAGAACAAATGATAAGAGTCCTCATACATAAAGACTCCATTA
GAAACGTCAGTGACCCAGGAGCCCAGACCAACAGCAAAGCAGACAGTGAAGGATCCACAGCCTGACTAAC
TCGACAAACCCCCCCAAACCTAAGGTGAGTTGATCTTTAAGCTTTTTACATTTTCAGCTCGCATATATCA
ATTCGCGCGCATTGTCACACTAGCACCCACTAGCGGTCAGACTGCAGATTGCAGCACGAAACAGGAAGCT
GACTCCACATGGTCACATGCTCACTGAAGTGTTGACTTCCCTGACAGCTGTGCACTTTCTAAACCGGTTT
TCTCATTCATTTACAGTTCAGCCGGAATTCACCTCGAGACCATGGCTCCAAAGAAGAAGCGTAAGGTAAC
CATGGCCTCCTCCGAGGACGTCATCAAGGAGTTCATGCGCTTCAAGGTGCGCATGGAGGGCTCCGTGAAC
GGCCACGAGTTCGAGATCGAGGGCGAGGGCGAGGGCCGCCCCTACGAGGGCACCCAGACCGCCAAGCTGA
AGGTGACCAAGGGCGGCCCCCTGCCCTTCGCCTGGGACATCCTGTCCCCTCAGTTCCAGTACGGCTCCAA
GGCCTACGTGAAGCACCCCGCCGACATCCCCGACTACTTGAAGCTGTCCTTCCCCGAGGGCTTCAAGTGG
GAGCGCGTGATGAACTTCGAGGACGGCGGCGTGGTGACCGTGACCCAGGACTCCTCCCTGCAGGACGGCG
AGTTCATCTACAAGGTGAAGCTGCGCGGCACCAACTTCCCCTCCGACGGCCCCGTAATGCAGAAGAAGAC
CATGGGCTGGGAGGCCTCCACCGAGCGGATGTACCCCGAGGACGGCGCCCTGAAGGGCGAGATCAAGATG
AGGCTGAAGCTGAAGGACGGCGGCCACTACGACGCCGAGGTCAAGACCACCTACATGGCCAAGAAGCCCG
TGCAGCTGCCCGGCGCCTACAAGACCGACATCAAGCTGGACATCACCTCCCACAACGAGGACTACACCAT
CGTGGAACAGTACGAGCGCGCCGAGGGCCGCCACTCCACCGGCGCCTAAAGCTGAGATCTGTGCCTTCTA
GTTGCCAGCCATCTGTTGTTTGCCCCTCCCCCGTGCCTTCCTTGACCCTGGAAGGTGCCACTCCCACTGT
CCTTTCCTAATAAAATGAGGAAATTGCATCGCATTGTCTGAGTAGGTGTCATTCTATTCTGGGGGGTGGG
GTGGGGCAGGACAGCAAGGGGGAGGATTGGGAAGACAATAGCAGGCATGCTGGGGATGCGGTGGGCTCTA
TGGCTTCTGAGGCGGAAAGAACCAAAGGGCGAATTAATTCATTGATGAGTTTGGACAAACCACAACTAGA
ATGCAGTGAAAAAAATGCTTTATTTGTGAAATTTGTGATGCTATTGCTTTATTTGTAACCATTATAAGCT
GCAATAAACAAGTTAACAACAACAATTGCATTCATTTTATGTTTCAGGTTCAGGGGGAGGTGTGGGAGGT
TTTTTAAAGCAAGTAAAACCTCTACAAATGTGGTCATTGATGAGTTTGGACAAACCACAACTAGAATGCA
GTGAAAAAAATGCTTTATTTGTGAAATTTGTGATGCTATTGCTTTATTTGTAACCATTATAAGCTGCAAT
AAACAAGTTAACAACAACAATTGCATTCATTTTATGTTTCAGGTTCAGGGGGAGGTGTGGGAGGTTTTTT
AAAGCAAGTAAAACCTCTACAAATGTGGTCATTCAGATCAATTAACCCTCACCCGGGCTAGCGATGCATG
GGAGCTCTGACGTACGTTGTCTAGCAAGGAAG
